>Addgene plasmid #60350 | pET-22HT-MSI1(7-192)H83L | addgene partial sequence | sequence record 98896 | T7 5'-TAATACGACTCACTATAGGG-3'
TTGTTTAACTTTAAGAAGGAGATATACATATGCATCATCATCATCATCACGGCGAAAACCTGTATTTTCA
GGGCGGATCCCAGCCCGGCCTCGCCTCCCCGGACTCGCCGCACGACCCCTGCAAGATGTTCATCGGAGGA
CTCAGTTGGCAGACCACGCAGGAAGGGCTGCGCGAATACTTCGGCCAGTTCGGGGAGGTGAAAGAGTGTC
TGGTGATGCGGGACCCCCTGACCAAAAGATCCAGGGGTTTCGGCTTCGTCACTTTCATGGACCAGGCGGG
GGTGGATAAAGTGCTGGCGCAATCTCGGCTGGAGCTCGACTCCAAAACAATTGACCCCAAGGTGGCCTTT
CCTCGAAGAGCACAGCCTAAGATGGTCACTCGGACGAAGAAGATCTTCGTGGGGGGGCTGTCTGTGAACA
CCACGGTGGAAGATGTGAAACACTATTTCGAGCAGTTCGGAAAGGTGGATGATGCCATGCTGATGTTCGA
CAAAACCACCAACAGGCACAGAGGGTTTGGATTTGTCACGTTTGAGAGCGAGGACATCGTAGAGAAAGTT
TGTGAGATCCACTTCCATGAAATCCA
