>Addgene plasmid #60350 | pET-22HT-MSI1(7-192)H83L | addgene partial sequence | sequence record 99481 | T7term 5'-GCTAGTTATTGCTCAGCGG-3'
ATCTCAGTGGTGGTGGTGGTGGTGCTCGAGTGCGGCCGCAAGCTTTCACGGGGACATCACCTCCTTTGGC
TGGGCTTTCTTGCATTCCACCATTTTGTTGTTGATTTCATGGAAGTGGATCTCACAAACTTTCTCTACGA
TGTCCTCGCTCTCAAACGTGACAAATCCAAACCCTCTGTGCCTGTTGGTGGTTTTGTCGAACATCAGCAT
GGCATCATCCACCTTTCCGAACTGCTCGAAATAGTGTTTCACATCTTCCACCGTGGTGTTCACAGACAGC
CCCCCCACGAAGATCTTCTTCGTCCGAGTGACCATCTTAGGCTGTGCTCTTCGAGGAAAGGCCACCTTGG
GGTCAATTGTTTTGGAGTCGAGCTCCAGCCGAGATTGCGCCAGCACTTTATCCACCCCCGCCTGGTCCAT
GAAAGTGACGAAGCCGAAACCCCTGGATCTTTTGGTCAGGGGGTCCCGCATCACCAGACACTCTTTCACC
TCCCCGAACTGGCCGAAGTATTCGCGCAGCCCTTCCTGCGTGGTCTGCCAACTGAGTCCTCCGATGAACA
TCTTGCAGGGGTCGTGCGGCGAGTCCGGGGAGGCGAGGCCGGGCTGGGATCCGCCCTGAAAATACAGGTT
TTCGCCGTGATGATGATGATGATGCATATGTATATCTCCTTCTTAAAGTTAAACAAAATTATTTCTAGAG
GGGAATTGTTATCCGCTCACAA
