[The description below was written by a language model from this plasmid's Addgene catalogue record.]
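Description:
pET-22HT-MSI1(7-192)H83L is a bacterial expression plasmid of about 6 kb built on a modified pET-22b backbone. In this "22HT" derivative the pelB periplasmic leader of the parent vector has been replaced by a His6-Gly tag followed by a TEV protease recognition site, so the product is expected to stay in the cytoplasm rather than being exported. It can be captured by metal-affinity chromatography and then released from its tag by TEV cleavage. The plasmid confers ampicillin resistance and is recorded as high copy. It is maintained in a standard cloning strain, whereas expression from the T7 promoter requires a host that supplies T7 RNA polymerase.

The insert is a 573 bp fragment of mouse Msi1 (Musashi-1) encoding amino acids 7–192, the RNA-binding domain region of the protein, cloned between BamHI and HindIII sites that both remain intact. It is fused in frame behind the N-terminal His tag and TEV site. This version carries a single point substitution, H83L, and is otherwise the counterpart of the wild-type pET-22HT-MSI1(7-192) construct from the same collection.

The construct is intended for producing recombinant mutant MSI1 RNA-binding domain in E. coli. The associated work concerns allosteric inhibition of this stem cell RNA-binding protein by an intermediary metabolite, which suggests the mutant is compared with the wild-type fragment in biochemical studies. The record does not state the specific functional effect of the H83L change. No feature table was provided, so details such as the origin of replication or lac regulatory elements are not documented beyond what the pET-22b backbone implies.
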