Addgene plasmid #60350: pET-22HT-MSI1(7-192)H83L
Purpose: H83L mutant of the mouse MSI1 RBD
Depositing lab: Sean Ryder. Depositing organization: University of Massachusetts, Worcester. Publication: Allosteric inhibition of a stem cell RNA-binding protein by an intermediary metabolite. Clingman CC, Deveau LM, Hay SA, Genga RM, Shandilya SM, Massi F, Ryder SP. Elife. 2014 Jun 16:e02848. doi: 10.7554/eLife.02848. PubMed 24935936.
Backbone
  Vector backbone: pET-22b
  Backbone manufacturer: Invitrogen
  Backbone size w/o insert (bp): 5400
  Total vector size (bp): 6000
  Modifications to backbone: pelB leader sequence was replaced with a His6-Gly tag followed by a TEV protease site. See pET-22HT-MSI1 (7–192) Addgene plasmid # 60245
  Vector type: Bacterial Expression
Growth in bacteria
  Bacterial resistance: Ampicillin, 100 μg/mL
  Growth temperature: 37°C
  Growth strain: DH5alpha
  Copy number: High Copy
Gene/Insert
  Gene/Insert name: mouse MSI1 (7-192)
  Species: M. musculus (mouse)
  Insert size (bp): 573
  Mutation: H83L; contains amino acids 7-192 of Msi1
  GenBank ID: NM_008629.1
  Entrez Gene: Msi1 (a.k.a. Msi1h, Musahi1, m-Msi-1)
  Promoter: T7
  Tag / fusion protein: His (N terminal on backbone); TEV protease site (N terminal on backbone)
  Cloning method: Restriction Enzyme; 5′ cloning site BamHI (not destroyed); 3′ cloning site HindIII (not destroyed)
  Sequencing primers: 5′ T7; 3′ T7-term
Terms and licenses: Academic/Nonprofit Terms; Industry Terms: Not Available to Industry
How to cite: pET-22HT-MSI1(7-192)H83L was a gift from Sean Ryder (Addgene plasmid # 60350 ; http://n2t.net/addgene:60350 ; RRID:Addgene_60350)
